>Addgene plasmid #39062 | LCN15 | depositor partial sequence | sequence record 49120 | LCN15 sequence 574 bps
ATGCACCATCATCATCATCATTCTTCTGGTGTAGATCTGGGTACCGAGAACCTGTACTTCCAATCCATGC
AGGCTGAGGTTCTGCTGCAGCCTGACTTCAATGCTGAAAAGTTCTCAGGCCTCTGGTACGTGGTCTCCAT
GGCATCTGACTGCAGGGTCTTCCTGGGCAAGAAGGACCACCTGTCCATGTCCACCAGGGCCATCAGGCCC
ACAGAGGAGGGCGGCCTCCACGTCCACATGGAGTTCCCGGGGGCGGACGGCTGTAACCAGGTGGATGCCG
AGTACCTGAAGGTGGGCTCCGAGGGACACTTCAGAGTCCCGGCCTTGGGCTACCTGGACGTGCGCATCGT
GGACACAGACTACAGCTCCTTCGCCGTCCTTTACATCTACAAGGAGCTGGAGGGGGCCCTCAGCACCATG
GTGCAGCTCTACAGCCGGACCCAGGATGTGAGTCCCCAGGCTCTGAAGTCCTTCCAGGACTTCTACCCGA
CCCTGGGGCTCCCCAAGGACATGATGGTCATGCTGCCCCAGTCAGATGCATGCAACTAACAGTAAAGGTG
GATACGGATCCGAA
