>Addgene plasmid #39062 | LCN15 | addgene partial sequence | sequence record 53250 | T7 5'-TAATACGACTCACTATAGGG-3'
TCCCTCTAGAATATTTTGTTTAACTTTAAGAAGGAGATATACATATGCACCATCATCATCATCATTCTTC
TGGTGTAGATCTGGGTACCGAGAACCTGTACTTCCAATCCATGCAGGCTGAGGTTCTGCTGCAGCCTGAC
TTCAATGCTGAAAAGTTCTCAGGCCTCTGGTACGTGGTCTCCATGGCATCTGACTGCAGGGTCTTCCTGG
GCAAGAAGGACCACCTGTCCATGTCCACCAGGGCCATCAGGCCCACAGAGGAGGGCGGCCTCCACGTCCA
CATGGAGTTCCCGGGGGCGGACGGCTGTAACCAGGTGGATGCCGAGTACCTGAAGGTGGGCTCCGAGGGA
CACTTCAGAGTCCCGGCCTTGGGCTACCTGGACGTGCGCATCGTGGACACAGACTACAGCTCCTTCGCCG
TCCTTTACATCTACAAGGAGCTGGAGGGGGCCCTCAGCACCATGGTGCAGCTCTACAGCCGGACCCAGGA
TGTGAGTCCCCAGGCTCTGAAGTCCTTCCAGGACTTCTACCCGACCCTGGGGCTCCCCAAGGACATGATG
GTCATGCTGCCCCAGTCAGATGCATGCAACTAACAGTAAAGGTGGATACGGATCCGAATTCGAGCTCCGT
CGACAAGCTTGCGGCCGCACTCGAGCACCACCACCACCACCACTGAGATCCGGCTGCTAACAAAGCCCGA
AAGGAAGCTGAGTTGGCTGCTGCCACCGCTGAGCAATAACTAGCATAACCCCTTGGGGCCTCTAAACGGG
TCTTGAGGGGTTTTTTGCTGAAAGGAGGAACTATATCCGGATTGGCGAATGGG
[94 nt withheld, positions 824-917]
TCGCTTTCTTCCCTTCCTTTTCTCGCCACGTTTCGCCGGCTTTTCCCCGTCAAGCTCTAAATCGGGGGGC
TTCCCTTTA
