[The description below was written by a language model from this plasmid's Addgene catalogue record.]
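Description:
LCN15 is a bacterial expression plasmid built on the pNIC28-Bsa4 backbone from the Structural Genomics Consortium, carrying a fragment of the human lipocalin 15 gene (LCN15, also known as PRO6093 or UNQ2541). It is maintained in E. coli under kanamycin selection and is recorded as low copy. The record does not list the origin of replication or provide a feature table, so the plasmid's regulatory elements are not explicitly documented. The recommended sequencing primers are T7 forward and T7 terminator, which indicates that the insert sits between a T7 promoter and a T7 terminator. That arrangement requires an expression host that supplies T7 RNA polymerase.

The insert is 574 bp and was introduced by ligation-independent cloning, a method that anneals complementary single-stranded overhangs on vector and insert without a ligase step and is well suited to high-throughput construct generation. The encoded protein carries an N-terminal polyhistidine tag followed by a TEV protease recognition site. The tag allows capture by immobilised metal affinity chromatography, and TEV cleavage then removes it to leave near-native protein. The stated purpose is protein production for structure determination, and the record cautions that the insert may not be the full open reading frame. This is typical of constructs whose domain boundaries have been trimmed to improve solubility or crystallisation. A Protein Data Bank entry is listed among the insert's alternative names, linking this construct to a deposited structure of lipocalin 15. The plasmid is therefore most useful for recombinant production of human LCN15 for structural, biophysical or biochemical studies.
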