Addgene plasmid #39062: LCN15
Purpose: Bacterial expression for structure determination; may not be full ORF
Depositing lab: Nicola Burgess-Brown. Depositing organization: University of Oxford.
Backbone
  Vector backbone: pNIC28-Bsa4
  Backbone manufacturer: SGC
  Vector type: Bacterial Expression
Growth in bacteria
  Bacterial resistance: Kanamycin, 50 μg/mL
  Growth temperature: 37°C
  Growth strain: Mach1
  Copy number: Low Copy
Gene/Insert
  Gene/Insert name: LCN15 (alt names: lipocalin 15; PDB:2XST)
  Species: H. sapiens (human)
  Insert size (bp): 574
  Entrez Gene: LCN15 (a.k.a. PRO6093, UNQ2541)
  Tag / fusion protein: His Tev (N terminal on insert)
  Cloning method: Ligation Independent Cloning
  Sequencing primers: 5′ T7; 3′ T7-term
Terms and licenses: Academic/Nonprofit Terms; Industry Terms: Not Available to Industry
How to cite: LCN15 was a gift from Nicola Burgess-Brown (Addgene plasmid # 39062 ; http://n2t.net/addgene:39062 ; RRID:Addgene_39062)
